>Addgene plasmid #20943 | pLenti-CaMKIIa-hChR2(H134R)-mCherry-WPRE | addgene full sequence | sequence record 171248 | Addgene NGS Result
TGATGCGGTTTTGGCAGTACATCAATGGGCGTGGATAGCGGTTTGACTCACGGGGATTTCCAAGTCTCCA
CCCCATTGACGTCAATGGGAGTTTGTTTTGGCACCAAAATCAACGGGACTTTCCAAAATGTCGTAACAAC
TCCGCCCCATTGACGCAAATGGGCGGTAGGCGTGTACGGTGGGAGGTCTATATAAGCAGCGCGTTTTGCC
TGTACTGGGTCTCTCTGGTTAGACCAGATCTGAGCCTGGGAGCTCTCTGGCTAACTAGGGAACCCACTGC
TTAAGCCTCAATAAAGCTTGCCTTGAGTGCTTCAAGTAGTGTGTGCCCGTCTGTTGTGTGACTCTGGTAA
CTAGAGATCCCTCAGACCCTTTTAGTCAGTGTGGAAAATCTCTAGCAGTGGCGCCCGAACAGGGACTTGA
AAGCGAAAGGGAAACCAGAGGAGCTCTCTCGACGCAGGACTCGGCTTGCTGAAGCGCGCACGGCAAGAGG
CGAGGGGCGGCGACTGGTGAGTACGCCAAAAATTTTGACTAGCGGAGGCTAGAAGGAGAGAGATGGGTGC
GAGAGCGTCAGTATTAAGCGGGGGAGAATTAGATCGCGATGGGAAAAAATTCGGTTAAGGCCAGGGGGAA
AGAAAAAATATAAATTAAAACATATAGTATGGGCAAGCAGGGAGCTAGAACGATTCGCAGTTAATCCTGG
CCTGTTAGAAACATCAGAAGGCTGTAGACAAATACTGGGACAGCTACAACCATCCCTTCAGACAGGATCA
GAAGAACTTAGATCATTATATAATACAGTAGCAACCCTCTATTGTGTGCATCAAAGGATAGAGATAAAAG
ACACCAAGGAAGCTTTAGACAAGATAGAGGAAGAGCAAAACAAAAGTAAGACCACCGCACAGCAAGCGGC
CGCTGATCTTCAGACCTGGAGGAGGAGATATGAGGGACAATTGGAGAAGTGAATTATATAAATATAAAGT
AGTAAAAATTGAACCATTAGGAGTAGCACCCACCAAGGCAAAGAGAAGAGTGGTGCAGAGAGAAAAAAGA
GCAGTGGGAATAGGAGCTTTGTTCCTTGGGTTCTTGGGAGCAGCAGGAAGCACTATGGGCGCAGCGTCAA
TGACGCTGACGGTACAGGCCAGACAATTATTGTCTGGTATAGTGCAGCAGCAGAACAATTTGCTGAGGGC
TATTGAGGCGCAACAGCATCTGTTGCAACTCACAGTCTGGGGCATCAAGCAGCTCCAGGCAAGAATCCTG
GCTGTGGAAAGATACCTAAAGGATCAACAGCTCCTGGGGATTTGGGGTTGCTCTGGAAAACTCATTTGCA
CCACTGCTGTGCCTTGGAATGCTAGTTGGAGTAATAAATCTCTGGAACAGATTTGGAATCACACGACCTG
GATGGAGTGGGACAGAGAAATTAACAATTACACAAGCTTAATACACTCCTTAATTGAAGAATCGCAAAAC
CAGCAAGAAAAGAATGAACAAGAATTATTGGAATTAGATAAATGGGCAAGTTTGTGGAATTGGTTTAACA
TAACAAATTGGCTGTGGTATATAAAATTATTCATAATGATAGTAGGAGGCTTGGTAGGTTTAAGAATAGT
TTTTGCTGTACTTTCTATAGTGAATAGAGTTAGGCAGGGATATTCACCATTATCGTTTCAGACCCACCTC
CCAACCCCGAGGGGACCCGACAGGCCCGAAGGAATAGAAGAAGAAGGTGGAGAGAGAGACAGAGACAGAT
CCATTCGATTAGTGAACGGATCGGCACTGCGTGCGCCAATTCTGCAGACAAATGGCAGTATTCATCCACA
ATTTTAAAAGAAAAGGGGGGATTGGGGGGTACAGTGCAGGGGAAAGAATAGTAGACATAATAGCAACAGA
CATACAAACTAAAGAATTACAAAAACAAATTACAAAAATTCAAAATTTTCGGGTTTATTACAGGGACAGC
AGAGATCCAGTTTGGTTAATTAACATTATGGCCTTAGGTCACTTCATCTCCATGGGGTTCTTCTTCTGAT
TTTCTAGAAAATGAGATGGGGGTGCAGAGAGCTTCCTCAGTGACCTGCCCAGGGTCACATCAGAAATGTC
AGAGCTAGAACTTGAACTCAGATTACTAATCTTAAATTCCATGCCTTGGGGGCATGCAAGTACGATATAC
AGAAGGAGTGAACTCATTAGGGCAGATGACCAATGAGTTTAGGAAAGAAGAGTCCAGGGCAGGGTACATC
TACACCACCCGCCCAGCCCTGGGTGAGTCCAGCCACGTTCACCTCATTATAGTTGCCTCTCTCCAGTCCT
ACCTTGACGGGAAGCACAAGCAGAAACTGGGACAGGAGCCCCAGGAGACCAAATCTTCATGGTCCCTCTG
GGAGGATGGGTGGGGAGAGCTGTGGCAGAGGCCTCAGGAGGGGCCCTGCTGCTCAGTGGTGACAGATAGG
GGTGAGAAAGCAGACAGAGTCATTCCGTCAGCATTCTGGGTCTGTTTGGTACTTCTTCTCACGCTAAGGT
GGCGGTGTGATATGCACAATGGCTAAAAAGCAGGGAGAGCTGGAAAGAAACAAGGACAGAGACAGAGGCC
AAGTCAACCAGACCAATTCCCAGAGGAAGCAAAGAAACCATTACAGAGACTACAAGGGGGAAGGGAAGGA
GAGATGAATTAGCTTCCCCTGTAAACCTTAGAACCCAGCTGTTGCCAGGGCAACGGGGCAATACCTGTCT
CTTCAGAGGAGATGAAGTTGCCAGGGTAACTACATCCTGTCTTTCTCAAGGACCATCCCAGAATGTGGCA
CCCACTAGCCGTTACCATAGCAACTGCCTCTTTGCCCCACTTAATCCCATCCCGTCTGTTAAAAGGGCCC
TATAGTTGGAGGTGGGGGAGGTAGGAAGAGCGATGATCACTTGTGGACTAAGTTTGTTCGCATCCCCTTC
TCCAACCCCCTCAGTACATCACCCTGGGGGAACAGGGTCCACTTGCTCCTGGGCCCACACAGTCCTGCAG
TATTGTGTATATAAGGCCAGGGCAAAGAGGAGCAGGTTTTAAAGTGAAAGGCAGGCAGGTGTTGGGGAGG
CAGTTACCGGGGCAACGGGAACAGGGCGTTTCGGAGGTGGTTGCCATGGGGACCTGGATGCTGACGAAGG
CTCGCGAGGCTGTGAGCAGCCACAGTGCCCTGCTCAGAAGCCCCAAGCTCGTCAGTCAAGCCGGTTCTCC
GTTTGCACTCAGGAGCACGGGCAGGCGAGTGGCCCCTAGTTCTGGGGGCAGCGGGGGATCCCCGGGTACC
GGTAGGCCACCATGGACTATGGCGGCGCTTTGTCTGCCGTCGGACGCGAACTTTTGTTCGTTACTAATCC
TGTGGTGGTGAACGGGTCCGTCCTGGTCCCTGAGGATCAATGTTACTGTGCCGGATGGATTGAATCTCGC
GGCACGAACGGCGCTCAGACCGCGTCAAATGTCCTGCAGTGGCTTGCAGCAGGATTCAGCATTTTGCTGC
TGATGTTCTATGCCTACCAAACCTGGAAATCTACATGCGGCTGGGAGGAGATCTATGTGTGCGCCATTGA
AATGGTTAAGGTGATTCTCGAGTTCTTTTTTGAGTTTAAGAATCCCTCTATGCTCTACCTTGCCACAGGA
CACCGGGTGCAGTGGCTGCGCTATGCAGAGTGGCTGCTCACTTGTCCTGTCATCCTTATCCGCCTGAGCA
ACCTCACCGGCCTGAGCAACGACTACAGCAGGAGAACCATGGGACTCCTTGTCTCAGACATCGGGACTAT
CGTGTGGGGGGCTACCAGCGCCATGGCAACCGGCTATGTTAAAGTCATCTTCTTTTGTCTTGGATTGTGC
TATGGCGCGAACACATTTTTTCACGCCGCCAAAGCATATATCGAGGGTTATCATACTGTGCCAAAGGGTC
GGTGCCGCCAGGTCGTGACCGGCATGGCATGGCTGTTTTTCGTGAGCTGGGGTATGTTCCCAATTCTCTT
CATTTTGGGGCCCGAAGGTTTTGGCGTCCTGAGCGTCTATGGCTCCACCGTAGGTCACACGATTATTGAT
CTGATGAGTAAAAATTGTTGGGGGTTGTTGGGACACTACCTGCGCGTCCTGATCCACGAGCACATATTGA
TTCACGGAGATATCCGCAAAACCACCAAACTGAACATCGGCGGAACGGAGATCGAGGTCGAGACTCTCGT
CGAAGACGAAGCCGAGGCCGGAGCCGTGCCAGCGGCCGCCGTGAGCAAGGGCGAGGAGGATAACATGGCC
ATCATCAAGGAGTTCATGCGCTTCAAGGTGCACATGGAGGGCTCCGTGAACGGCCACGAGTTCGAGATCG
AGGGCGAGGGCGAGGGCCGCCCCTACGAGGGCACCCAGACCGCCAAGCTGAAGGTGACCAAGGGTGGCCC
CCTGCCCTTCGCCTGGGACATCCTGTCCCCTCAGTTCATGTACGGCTCCAAGGCCTACGTGAAGCACCCC
GCCGACATCCCCGACTACTTGAAGCTGTCCTTCCCCGAGGGCTTCAAGTGGGAGCGCGTGATGAACTTCG
AGGACGGCGGCGTGGTGACCGTGACCCAGGACTCCTCCCTGCAGGACGGCGAGTTCATCTACAAGGTGAA
GCTGCGCGGCACCAACTTCCCCTCCGACGGCCCCGTAATGCAGAAGAAGACCATGGGCTGGGAGGCCTCC
TCCGAGCGGATGTACCCCGAGGACGGCGCCCTGAAGGGCGAGATCAAGCAGAGGCTGAAGCTGAAGGACG
GCGGCCACTACGACGCTGAGGTCAAGACCACCTACAAGGCCAAGAAGCCCGTGCAGCTGCCCGGCGCCTA
CAACGTCAACATCAAGTTGGACATCACCTCCCACAACGAGGACTACACCATCGTGGAACAGTACGAACGC
GCCGAGGGCCGCCACTCCACCGGCGGCATGGACGAGCTGTACAAGTAAGAATTCGATATCAAGCTTATCG
ATAATCAACCTCTGGATTACAAAATTTGTGAAAGATTGACTGGTATTCTTAACTATGTTGCTCCTTTTAC
GCTATGTGGATACGCTGCTTTAATGCCTTTGTATCATGCTATTGCTTCCCGTATGGCTTTCATTTTCTCC
TCCTTGTATAAATCCTGGTTGCTGTCTCTTTATGAGGAGTTGTGGCCCGTTGTCAGGCAACGTGGCGTGG
TGTGCACTGTGTTTGCTGACGCAACCCCCACTGGTTGGGGCATTGCCACCACCTGTCAGCTCCTTTCCGG
GACTTTCGCTTTCCCCCTCCCTATTGCCACGGCGGAACTCATCGCCGCCTGCCTTGCCCGCTGCTGGACA
GGGGCTCGGCTGTTGGGCACTGACAATTCCGTGGTGTTGTCGGGGAAATCATCGTCCTTTCCTTGGCTGC
TCGCCTGTGTTGCCACCTGGATTCTGCGCGGGACGTCCTTCTGCTACGTCCCTTCGGCCCTCAATCCAGC
GGACCTTCCTTCCCGCGGCCTGCTGCCGGCTCTGCGGCCTCTTCCGCGTCTTCGCCTTCGCCCTCAGACG
AGTCGGATCTCCCTTTGGGCCGCCTCCCCGCATCGATACCGTCGACCTCGAGACCTAGAAAAACATGGAG
CAATCACAAGTAGCAATACAGCAGCTACCAATGCTGATTGTGCCTGGCTAGAAGCACAAGAGGAGGAGGA
GGTGGGTTTTCCAGTCACACCTCAGGTACCTTTAAGACCAATGACTTACAAGGCAGCTGTAGATCTTAGC
CACTTTTTAAAAGAAAAGGGGGGACTGGAAGGGCTAATTCACTCCCAACGAAGACAAGATATCCTTGATC
TGTGGATCTACCACACACAAGGCTACTTCCCTGATTGGCAGAACTACACACCAGGGCCAGGGATCAGATA
TCCACTGACCTTTGGATGGTGCTACAAGCTAGTACCAGTTGAGCAAGAGAAGGTAGAAGAAGCCAATGAA
GGAGAGAACACCCGCTTGTTACACCCTGTGAGCCTGCATGGGATGGATGACCCGGAGAGAGAAGTATTAG
AGTGGAGGTTTGACAGCCGCCTAGCATTTCATCACATGGCCCGAGAGCTGCATCCGGACTGTACTGGGTC
TCTCTGGTTAGACCAGATCTGAGCCTGGGAGCTCTCTGGCTAACTAGGGAACCCACTGCTTAAGCCTCAA
TAAAGCTTGCCTTGAGTGCTTCAAGTAGTGTGTGCCCGTCTGTTGTGTGACTCTGGTAACTAGAGATCCC
TCAGACCCTTTTAGTCAGTGTGGAAAATCTCTAGCAGGGCCCGTTTAAACCCGCTGATCAGCCTCGACTG
TGCCTTCTAGTTGCCAGCCATCTGTTGTTTGCCCCTCCCCCGTGCCTTCCTTGACCCTGGAAGGTGCCAC
TCCCACTGTCCTTTCCTAATAAAATGAGGAAATTGCATCGCATTGTCTGAGTAGGTGTCATTCTATTCTG
GGGGGTGGGGTGGGGCAGGACAGCAAGGGGGAGGATTGGGAAGACAATAGCAGGCATGCTGGGGATGCGG
TGGGCTCTATGGCTTCTGAGGCGGAAAGAACCAGCTGGGGCTCTAGGGGGTATCCCC
[124 nt withheld, positions 6568-6691]
C
[91 nt withheld, positions 6693-6783]
A
[49 nt withheld, positions 6785-6833]
CCTTTGACGTTGGAGTCCACGTTCTTT
[37 nt withheld, positions 6861-6897]
ACCCTATCTCGGTCTATTCTTTTGATTTATAAGGGATTTTGCCGATTTCGGCCTATTGGTTAAAAAATGA
GCTGATTTAACAAAAATTTAACGCGAATTAATTCTGTGGAATGTGTGTCAGTTAGGGTGTGGAAAGTCCC
CAGGCTCCCCAGCAGGCAGAAGTATGCAAAGCATGCATCTCAATTAGTCAGCAACCAGGTGTGGAAAGTC
CCCAGGCTCCCCAGCAGGCAGAAGTATGCAAAGCATGCATCTCAATTAGTCAGCAACCATAGTCCCGCCC
CTAACTCCGCCCATCCCGCCCCTAACTCCGCCCAGTTCCGCCCATTCTCCGCCCCATGGCTGACTAATTT
TTTTTATTTATGCAGAGGCCGAGGCCGCCTCTGCCTCTGAGCTATTCCAGAAGTAGTGAGGAGGCTTTTT
TGGAGGCCTAGGCTTTTGCAAAAAGCTCCCGGGAGCTTGTATATCCATTTTCGGATCTGATCAGCACGTG
TTGACAATTAATCATCGGCATAGTATATCGGCATAGTATAATACGACAAGGTGAGGAACTAAACCATGGC
CAAGTTGACCAGTGCCGTTCCGGTGCTCACCGCGCGCGACGTCGCCGGAGCGGTCGAGTTCTGGACCGAC
CGGCTCGGGTTCTCCCGGGACTTCGTGGAGGACGACTTCGCCGGTGTGGTCCGGGACGACGTGACCCTGT
TCATCAGCGCGGTCCAGGACCAGGTGGTGCCGGACAACACCCTGGCCTGGGTGTGGGTGCGCGGCCTGGA
CGAGCTGTACGCCGAGTGGTCGGAGGTCGTGTCCACGAACTTCCGGGACGCCTCCGGGCCGGCCATGACC
GAGATCGGCGAGCAGCCGTGGGGGCGGGAGTTCGCCCTGCGCGACCCGGCCGGCAACTGCGTGCACTTCG
TGGCCGAGGAGCAGGACTGACACGTGCTACGAGATTTCGATTCCACCGCCGCCTTCTATGAAAGGTTGGG
CTTCGGAATCGTTTTCCGGGACGCCGGCTGGATGATCCTCCAGCGCGGGGATCTCATGCTGGAGTTCTTC
GCCCACCCCAACTTGTTTATTGCAGCTTATAATGGTTACAAATAAAGCAATAGCATCACAAATTTCACAA
ATAAAGCATTTTTTTCACTGCATTCTAGTTGTGGTTTGTCCAAACTCATCAATGTATCTTATCATGTCTG
TATACCGTCGACCTCTAGCTAGAGCTTGGCGTAATCATGGTCATAGCTGTTTCCTGTGTGAAATTGTTAT
CCGCTCACAATTCCACACAACATACGAGCCGGAAGCATAAAGTGTAAAGCCTGGGGTGCCTAATGAGTGA
GCTAACTCACATTAATTGCGTTGCGCTCACTGCCCGCTTTCCAGTCGGGAAACCTGTCGTGCCAGCTGCA
TTAATGAATCGGCCAACGCGCGGGGAGAGGCGGTTTGCGTATTGGGCGCTCTTCCGCTTCCTCGCTCACT
GACTCGCTGCGCTCGGTCGTTCGGCTGCGGCGAGCGGTATCAGCTCACTCAAAGGCGGTAATACGGTTAT
CCACAGAATCAGGGGATAACGCAGGAAAGAACATGTGAGCAAAAGGCCAGCAAAAGGCCAGGAACCGTAA
AAAGGCCGCGTTGCTGGCGTTTTTCCATAGGCTCCGCCCCCCTGACGAGCATCACAAAAATCGACGCTCA
AGTCAGAGGTGGCGAAACCCGACAGGACTATAAAGATACCAGGCGTTTCCCCCTGGAAGCTCCCTCGTGC
GCTCTCCTGTTCCGACCCTGCCGCTTACCGGATACCTGTCCGCCTTTCTCCCTTCGGGAAGCGTGGCGCT
TTCTCATAGCTCACGCTGTAGGTATCTCAGTTCGGTGTAGGTCGTTCGCTCCAAGCTGGGCTGTGTGCAC
GAACCCCCCGTTCAGCCCGACCGCTGCGCCTTATCCGGTAACTATCGTCTTGAGTCCAACCCGGTAAGAC
ACGACTTATCGCCACTGGCAGCAGCCACTGGTAACAGGATTAGCAGAGCGAGGTATGTAGGCGGTGCTAC
AGAGTTCTTGAAGTGGTGGCCTAACTACGGCTACACTAGAAGAACAGTATTTGGTATCTGCGCTCTGCTG
AAGCCAGTTACCTTCGGAAAAAGAGTTGGTAGCTCTTGATCCGGCAAACAAACCACCGCTGGTAGCGGTG
GTTTTTTTGTTTGCAAGCAGCAGATTACGCGCAGAAAAAAAGGATCTCAAGAAGATCCTTTGATCTTTTC
TACGGGGTCTGACGCTCAGTGGAACGAAAACTCACGTTAAGGGATTTTGGTCATGAGATTATCAAAAAGG
ATCTTCACCTAGATCCTTTTAAATTAAAAATGAAGTTTTAAATCAATCTAAAGTATATATGAGTAAACTT
GGTCTGACAGTTACCAATGCTTAATCAGTGAGGCACCTATCTCAGCGATCTGTCTATTTCGTTCATCCAT
AGTTGCCTGACTCCCCGTCGTGTAGATAACTACGATACGGGAGGGCTTACCATCTGGCCCCAGTGCTGCA
ATGATACCGCGAGACCCACGCTCACCGGCTCCAGATTTATCAGCAATAAACCAGCCAGCCGGAAGGGCCG
AGCGCAGAAGTGGTCCTGCAACTTTATCCGCCTCCATCCAGTCTATTAATTGTTGCCGGGAAGCTAGAGT
AAGTAGTTCGCCAGTTAATAGTTTGCGCAACGTTGTTGCCATTGCTACAGGCATCGTGGTGTCACGCTCG
TCGTTTGGTATGGCTTCATTCAGCTCCGGTTCCCAACGATCAAGGCGAGTTACATGATCCCCCATGTTGT
GCAAAAAAGCGGTTAGCTCCTTCGGTCCTCCGATCGTTGTCAGAAGTAAGTTGGCCGCAGTGTTATCACT
CATGGTTATGGCAGCACTGCATAATTCTCTTACTGTCATGCCATCCGTAAGATGCTTTTCTGTGACTGGT
GAGTACTCAACCAAGTCATTCTGAGAATAGTGTATGCGGCGACCGAGTTGCTCTTGCCCGGCGTCAATAC
GGGATAATACCGCGCCACATAGCAGAACTTTAAAAGTGCTCATCATTGGAAAACGTTCTTCGGGGCGAAA
ACTCTCAAGGATCTTACCGCTGTTGAGATCCAGTTCGATGTAACCCACTCGTGCACCCAACTGATCTTCA
GCATCTTTTACTTTCACCAGCGTTTCTGGGTGAGCAAAAACAGGAAGGCAAAATGCCGCAAAAAAGGGAA
TAAGGGCGACACGGAAATGTTGAATACTCATACTCTTCCTTTTTCAATATTATTGAAGCATTTATCAGGG
TTATTGTCTCATGAGCGGATACATATTTGAATGTATTTAGAAAAATAAACAAATAGGGGTTCCGCGCACA
TTTCCCCGAAAAGTGCCACCTGACGTCGACGGATCGGGAGATCTCCCGATCCCCTATGGTGCACTCTCAG
TACAATCTGCTCTGATGCCGCATAGTTAAGCCAGTATCTGCTCCCTGCTTGTGTGTTGGAGGTCGCTGAG
TAGTGCGCGAGCAAAATTTAAGCTACAACAAGGCAAGGCTTGACCGACAATTGCATGAAGAATCTGCTTA
GGGTTAGGCGTTTTGCGCTGCTTCGCGATGTACGGGCCAGATATACGCGTTGACATTGATTATTGACTAG
TTATTAATAGTAATCAATTACGGGGTCATTAGTTCATAGCCCATATATGGAGTTCCGCGTTACATAACTT
ACGGTAAATGGCCCGCCTGGCTGACCGCCCAACGACCCCCGCCCATTGACGTCAATAATGACGTATGTTC
CCATAGTAACGCCAATAGGGACTTTCCATTGACGTCAATGGGTGGAGTATTTACGGTAAACTGCCCACTT
GGCAGTACATCAAGTGTATCATATGCCAAGTACGCCCCCTATTGACGTCAATGACGGTAAATGGCCCGCC
TGGCATTATGCCCAGTACATGACCTTATGGGACTTTCCTACTTGGCAGTACATCTACGTATTAGTCATCG
CTATTACCATGG
Features (pLannotate 1.2.2; 31 found; start..end, strand, type, name):
    217..397     +  LTR            5' LTR (truncated): truncated 5' long terminal repeat (LTR) from HIV-1
    444..569     +  misc_feature   HIV-1 Ψ: packaging signal of human immunodeficiency virus type 1
    553..916     +  CDS            HIV-1 gag (fragment): gag protein from human immunodeficiency virus 1; gag
   1062..1295    +  misc_feature   RRE: The Rev response element (RRE) of HIV-1 allows for Rev-dependent mRNA export from the nucleus to the cytoplasm.
   1672..1772    +  CDS            Rev (fragment): human immunodeficiency virus 1 (HIV-1) Rev protein; rev; enhances nuclear export of unspliced and incompletely spliced viral mRNAs
   1822..1939    +  misc_feature   cPPT/CTS: central polypurine tract and central termination sequence of HIV-1
   1984..3272    +  promoter       CaMKII promoter: promoter for the mouse calcium/calmodulin-dependent kinase II α subunit
   3302..4228    +  CDS            ChR2(H134R): H134R mutant of an N-terminal fragment of channelrhodopsin-2 from the alga Chlamydomonas reinhardtii (Nagel et al., 2005) blue light-activated cation channel
   4241..4947    +  CDS            mCherry (fragment): monomeric derivative of DsRed fluorescent protein (Shaner et al., 2004) mammalian codon-optimized
   4949..4973    +  misc_feature   MCS (fragment): pBluescript multiple cloning site
   4973..5561    +  misc_feature   WPRE: woodchuck hepatitis virus posttranscriptional regulatory element
   5498..6079    +  CDS            nef (fragment): NEF_HV1H2 - Experimental evidence at protein level: Swiss-Prot protein existence level 1. Extracellular Nef protein targets CD4(+) T-lymphocytes for apoptosis by interacting with CXCR4 surface receptors. From Human immunodeficiency virus type 1 group M subtype B (isolate HXB2) (HIV-1).
   6086..6266    +  LTR            5' LTR (truncated): truncated 5' long terminal repeat (LTR) from HIV-1
   6298..6522    +  polyA_signal   bGH poly(A) signal: bovine growth hormone polyadenylation signal
   6526..6547    +  promoter       SV40 promoter (fragment): SV40 enhancer and early promoter
   6568..6996    +  rep_origin     f1 ori (sequence partly withheld): f1 bacteriophage origin of replication; arrow indicates direction of (+) strand synthesis
   7010..7339    +  promoter       SV40 promoter: SV40 enhancer and early promoter
   7387..7434    +  promoter       EM7 promoter: synthetic bacterial promoter&nbsp
   7453..7827    +  CDS            BleoR: antibiotic-binding protein; Sh ble from Streptoalloteichus hindustanus; confers resistance to bleomycin, phleomycin, and Zeocin™
   7837..7962    +  CDS            ble (fragment): BLE_KLEPN - Experimental evidence at protein level: Swiss-Prot protein existence level 1. Binding protein with a strong affinity to the bleomycin family of antibiotics. Binds to CL990; an antimitotic-antibiotic compound. From Klebsiella pneumoniae.
   7957..8078    +  polyA_signal   SV40 poly(A) signal: SV40 polyadenylation signal
   8149..8171    -  protein_bind   lac operator (fragment): The lac repressor binds to the lac operator to inhibit transcription in E. coli. This inhibition can be relieved by adding lactose or isopropyl-β-D-thiogalactopyranoside (IPTG). lac repressor encoded by lacI
   8175..8205    -  promoter       lac promoter: promoter for the E. coli lac operon
   8220..8241    -  protein_bind   CAP binding site: CAP binding activates transcription in the presence of cAMP. E. coli catabolite activator protein
   8254..8346    -  CDS            lacI (fragment): lac repressor; lacI; The lac repressor binds to the lac operator to inhibit transcription in E. coli. This inhibition can be relieved by adding lactose or isopropyl-β-D-thiogalactopyranoside (IPTG).
   8529..9117    -  rep_origin     ori: high-copy-number ColE1/pMB1/pBR322/pUC origin of replication
   9288..10148   -  CDS            AmpR: β-lactamase; bla; confers resistance to ampicillin, carbenicillin, and related antibiotics
  10149..10253   -  promoter       AmpR promoter: bla
  10312..10364   -  misc_feature   bom (fragment): basis of mobility region from pBR322
  10519..10898   +  enhancer       CMV enhancer: human cytomegalovirus immediate early enhancer
  10899..199     +  promoter       CMV promoter (across the origin): human cytomegalovirus (CMV) immediate early promoter
