[The description below was written by a language model from this plasmid's Addgene catalogue record, the feature table of its GenBank file and pLannotate feature annotations shown in this document.]
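Description:
pLenti-CaMKIIa-hChR2(H134R)-mCherry-WPRE is a third-generation lentiviral transfer plasmid of about 10.9 kb for optogenetic activation of neurons. It is maintained in E. coli through a high-copy ColE1/pUC-type origin with ampicillin resistance (AmpR), and it also carries an f1 origin. The backbone additionally contains an SV40/EM7-driven BleoR cassette with an SV40 poly(A) signal. This lies outside the viral genome, so it could provide Zeocin-type selection in transfected cells but is not transferred by the virus.

The viral genome is transcribed in packaging cells from a CMV enhancer/promoter fused to a truncated HIV-1 5' LTR, which makes expression Tat-independent as expected for a third-generation design. Downstream are the Ψ packaging signal with a gag fragment, the RRE for Rev-dependent nuclear export, and the cPPT/CTS, which aids nuclear import. The internal expression cassette uses the mouse CaMKIIα promoter, commonly chosen to bias expression toward excitatory neurons. It drives a mammalian codon-optimised N-terminal fragment of Chlamydomonas reinhardtii channelrhodopsin-2, a blue-light-gated cation channel, fused at its C terminus to mCherry for visualising expressing cells. According to the depositor, the H134R substitution is a gain-of-function change that yields larger stationary photocurrents than wild type. A WPRE follows the fusion to enhance transcript stability and expression, and the genome ends in a truncated 3' LTR followed by a bGH poly(A) signal.

The separate GenBank record covers only a 712 bp portion of the plasmid and annotates nothing beyond a Kozak consensus. The description here therefore rests on the full-sequence feature table and the catalogue fields.
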