Addgene plasmid #20943: pLenti-CaMKIIa-hChR2(H134R)-mCherry-WPRE
Purpose: 3rd gen lentiviral expression of humanized ChR2 with H134R mutation fused to mCherry driven by CaMKIIa promoter for optogenetic activation
Depositing lab: Karl Deisseroth. Depositing organization: Stanford University. Publication: Multimodal fast optical interrogation of neural circuitry. Zhang F, Wang LP, Brauner M, Liewald JF, Kay K, Watzke N, Wood PG, Bamberg E, Nagel G, Gottschalk A, Deisseroth K. Nature. 2007 Apr 5. 446(7136):633-9. 10.1038/nature05744 PubMed 17410168.
Backbone
  Vector backbone: pLenti-CaMKIIa
  Backbone size w/o insert (bp): 9250
  Vector type: Mammalian Expression, Lentiviral
Growth in bacteria
  Bacterial resistance: Ampicillin, 100 μg/mL
  Growth temperature: 37°C
  Growth strain: Stbl3
  Copy number: High Copy
Gene/Insert
  Gene/Insert name: channelrhodopsin-2 (alt names: ChR2; cop4; channelopsin-2)
  Species: C. reinhardtii
  Insert size (bp): 1647
  Mutation: H134R
  Promoter: CaMKIIa
  Tag / fusion protein: mCherry (C terminal on insert)
  Cloning method: Restriction Enzyme; 5′ cloning site AgeI (unknown if destroyed); 3′ cloning site EcoRI (unknown if destroyed)
  Sequencing primers: 5′ n/a
Terms and licenses: Academic/Nonprofit Terms; Industry Terms: Not Available to Industry
Depositor comments: Please see http://www.optogenetics.org for additional information. The H134R mutation present in the ChR2 sequence is a gain-of-function mutant that produces larger stationary photocurrents in comparison to the wild-type ChR2 sequence
How to cite: pLenti-CaMKIIa-hChR2(H134R)-mCherry-WPRE was a gift from Karl Deisseroth (Addgene plasmid # 20943 ; http://n2t.net/addgene:20943 ; RRID:Addgene_20943)
