LOCUS       Exported 712 bp ds-DNA linear SYN 25-MAY-2021
DEFINITION  3rd gen lentiviral expression of humanized ChR2 with H134R mutation
            fused to mCherry driven by CaMKIIa promoter for optogenetic
            activation.
ACCESSION   .
VERSION     .
KEYWORDS    pLenti-CaMKIIa-hChR2(H134R)-mCherry-WPRE
SOURCE      synthetic DNA construct
  ORGANISM  synthetic DNA construct
REFERENCE   1 (bases 1 to 712)
  AUTHORS   Zhang F, Wang LP, Brauner M, Liewald JF, Kay K, Watzke N, Wood PG,
            Bamberg E, Nagel G, Gottschalk A, Deisseroth K
  TITLE     Multimodal fast optical interrogation of neural circuitry.
  JOURNAL   Nature. 2007 Apr 5. 446(7136):633-9.
  PUBMED    17410168
REFERENCE   2 (bases 1 to 712)
  AUTHORS   .
  TITLE     Direct Submission
  JOURNAL   Exported May 25, 2021 from SnapGene Server 1.1.58
            http://www.snapgene.com
FEATURES             Location/Qualifiers
     source          1..712
                     /organism="synthetic DNA construct"
                     /mol_type="other DNA"
     regulatory      411..420
                     /regulatory_class="other"
                     /note="vertebrate consensus sequence for strong initiation
                     of translation (Kozak, 1987)"
ORIGIN
        1 agggttgctc aggcggataa ggatgacagg acaagtgagc agccactctg catagcgcag
       61 ccactgcacc cggtgtcctg tggcaaggta gagcatagag ggattcttaa actcaaaaaa
      121 gaactcgaga atcaccttaa ccatttcaat ggcgcacaca tagatctcct cccagccgca
      181 tgtagatttc caggtttggt aggcatagaa catcagcagc aaaatgctga atcctgctgc
      241 aagccactgc aggacatttg acgcggtctg agcgccgttc gtgccgcgag attcaatcca
      301 tccggcacag taacattgat cctcagggac caggacggac ccgttcacca ccacaggatt
      361 agtaacgaac aaaagttcgc gtccgacggc agacaaagcg ccgccatagt ccatggtggc
      421 ctaccggtac ccggggatcc cccgctgccc ccagaactag gggccactcg cctgcccgtg
      481 ctcctgagtg caaacggaga accggcttga ctgacgagct tggggcttct gagcagggca
      541 ctgtggctgc tcacagcctc gcgagccttc gtcagcatcc aggtccccat ggcaaccacc
      601 tccgaaacgc cctgttcccg ttgccccggt aactgcctcc ccaacacctg cctgcctttc
      661 actttaaaac ctgctcctct ttgccctggc cttatataca caatactgca gg
//
