>Addgene plasmid #20943 | pLenti-CaMKIIa-hChR2(H134R)-mCherry-WPRE | addgene partial sequence | sequence record 26727 | 20943 with mCherry-R 5'-TTGGTCACCTTCAGCTTGG
GGGCGGCCCTCGCCCTCGCCCTCGATCTCGAACTCGTGGCCGTTCACGGAGCCCTCCATGTGCACCTTGA
AGCGCATGAACTCCTTGATGATGGCCATGTTATCCTCCTCGCCCTTGCTCACGGCGGCCGCTGGCACGGC
TCCGGCCTCGGCTTCGTCTTCGACGAGAGTCTCGACCTCGATCTCCGTTCCGCCGATGTTCAGTTTGGTG
GTTTTGCGGATATCTCCGTGAATCAATATGTGCTCGTGGATCAGGACGCGCAGGTAGTGTCCCAACAACC
CCCAACAATTTTTACTCATCAGATCAATAATCGTGTGACCTACGGTGGAGCCATAGACGCTCAGGACGCC
AAAACCTTCGGGCCCCAAAATGAAGAGAATTGGGAACATACCCCAGCTCACGAAAAACAGCCATGCCATG
CCGGTCACGACCTGGCGGCACCGACCCTTTGGCACAGTATGATAACCCTCGATATATGCTTTGGCGGCGT
GAAAAAATGTGTTCGCGCCATAGCACAATCCAAGACAAAAGAAGATGACTTTAACATAGCCGGTTGCCAT
GGCGCTGGTAGCCCCCCACACGATAGTCCCGATGTCTGAGACAAGGAGTCCCATGGTTCTCCTGCTGTAG
TCGTTGCTCAGGCCGGTGAGGTTGCTCAGGCGGATAAGGATGACAGGACAAGTGAGCAGCCACTCTGCAT
AGCGCAGCCACTGCACCCGGTGTCCTGTGGCAAGGTA
