>Addgene plasmid #20943 | pLenti-CaMKIIa-hChR2(H134R)-mCherry-WPRE | addgene partial sequence | sequence record 26728 | 20943 with pBluescriptKS
GGCGAAGGCGAAGACGCGGAAGAGGCCGCAGAGCCGGCAGCAGGCCGCGGGAAGGAAGGTCCGCTGGATT
GAGGGCCGAAGGGACGTAGCAGAAGGACGTCCCGCGCAGAATCCAGGTGGCAACACAGGCGAGCAGCCAA
GGAAAGGACGATGATTTCCCCGACAACACCACGGAATTGTCAGTGCCCAACAGCCGAGCCCCTGTCCAGC
AGCGGGCAAGGCAGGCGGCGATGAGTTCCGCCGTGGCAATAGGGAGGGGGAAAGCGAAAGTCCCGGAAAG
GAGCTGACAGGTGGTGGCAATGCCCCAACCAGTGGGGGTTGCGTCAGCAAACACAGTGCACACCACGCCA
CGTTGCCTGACAACGGGCCACAACTCCTCATAAAGAGACAGCAACCAGGATTTATACAAGGAGGAGAAAA
TGAAAGCCATACGGGAAGCAATAGCATGATACAAAGGCATTAAAGCAGCGTATCCACATAGCGTAAAAGG
AGCAACATAGTTAAGAATACCAGTCAATCTTTCACAAATTTTGTAATCCAGAGGTTGATTATCGATAAGC
TTGATATCGAATTCTTACTTGTACAGCTCGTCCATGCCGCCGGTGGAGTGGCGGCCCTCGGCGCGTTCGT
ACTGTTCCACGATGGTGTAGTCCTCGTTGTGGGAGGTGATGTCCAACTTGATGTTGACGTTGTAGGCGCC
GGGCAGCTGCACGGGCTTCTTGGCCTTGTAGGTGGTCTTGACCTCAGCGTCGTAGTGGCCGCCGTCTTCA
GCTTCACCTCTGCTTG
