>Addgene plasmid #20943 | pLenti-CaMKIIa-hChR2(H134R)-mCherry-WPRE | addgene partial sequence | sequence record 120836 | mCherry-R 5'-TTGGTCACCTTCAGCTTGG-3'
CCCTCGATCTCGAACTCGTGGCCGTTCACGGAGCCCTCCATGTGCACCTTGAAGCGCATGAACTCCTTGA
TGATGGCCATGTTATCCTCCTCGCCCTTGCTCACGGCGGCCGCTGGCACGGCTCCGGCCTCGGCTTCGTC
TTCGACGAGAGTCTCGACCTCGATCTCCGTTCCGCCGATGTTCAGTTTGGTGGTTTTGCGGATATCTCCG
TGAATCAATATGTGCTCGTGGATCAGGACGCGCAGGTAGTGTCCCAACAACCCCCAACAATTTTTACTCA
TCAGATCAATAATCGTGTGACCTACGGTGGAGCCATAGACGCTCAGGACGCCAAAACCTTCGGGCCCCAA
AATGAAGAGAATTGGGAACATACCCCAGCTCACGAAAAACAGCCATGCCATGCCGGTCACGACCTGGCGG
CACCGACCCTTTGGCACAGTATGATAACCCTCGATATATGCTTTGGCGGCGTGAAAAAATGTGTTCGCGC
CATAGCACAATCCAAGACAAAAGAAGATGACTTTAACATAGCCGGTTGCCATGGCGCTGGTAGCCCCCCA
CACGATAGTCCCGATGTCTGAGACAAGGAGTCCCATGGTTCTCCTGCTGTAGTCGTTGCTCAGGCCGGTG
AGGTTGCTCAGGCGGATAAGGATGACAGGACAAGTGAGCAGCCACTCTGCATAGCGCAGCCACTGCACCC
GGTGTCCTGTGGCAAGGTAGAGCATAGAGG
