>Addgene plasmid #20943 | pLenti-CaMKIIa-hChR2(H134R)-mCherry-WPRE | addgene partial sequence | sequence record 120839 | WPRE-R 5'-CATAGCGTAAAAGGAGCAACA-3'
TTTTGTAATCCAGAGGTTGATTATCGATAAGCTTGATATCGAATTCTTACTTGTACAGCTCGTCCATGCC
GCCGGTGGAGTGGCGGCCCTCGGCGCGTTCGTACTGTTCCACGATGGTGTAGTCCTCGTTGTGGGAGGTG
ATGTCCAACTTGATGTTGACGTTGTAGGCGCCGGGCAGCTGCACGGGCTTCTTGGCCTTGTAGGTGGTCT
TGACCTCAGCGTCGTAGTGGCCGCCGTCCTTCAGCTTCAGCCTCTGCTTGATCTCGCCCTTCAGGGCGCC
GTCCTCGGGGTACATCCGCTCGGAGGAGGCCTCCCAGCCCATGGTCTTCTTCTGCATTACGGGGCCGTCG
GAGGGGAAGTTGGTGCCGCGCAGCTTCACCTTGTAGATGAACTCGCCGTCCTGCAGGGAGGAGTCCTGGG
TCACGGTCACCACGCCGCCGTCCTCGAAGTTCATCACGCGCTCCCACTTGAAGCCCTCGGGGAAGGACAG
CTTCAAGTAGTCGGGGATGTCGGCGGGGTGCTTCACGTAGGCCTTGGAGCCGTACATGAACTGAGGGGAC
AGGATGTCCCAGGCGAAGGGCAGGGGGCCACCCTTGGTCACCTTCAGCTTGGCGGTCTGGGTGCCCTCGT
AGGGGCGGCCCTCGCCCTCGCCCTCGATCTCGAACTCGTGGCCGTTCACGGAGCCCTCCATGTGCACCTT
GAAGCGCATGAACTCCTTGATGATGGCCATGTT
